>Addgene plasmid #41202 | TAL3028 | depositor partial sequence | sequence record 54841 | TAL3028 sequence 2430 bps
TCTAGAGCTAGCACCATGGACTACAAAGACCATGACGGTGATTATAAAGATCATGACATCGATTACAAGG
ATGACGATGACAAGATGGCCCCCAAGAAGAAGAGGAAGGTGGGCATTCACCGCGGGGTACCTATGGTGGA
CTTGAGGACACTCGGTTATTCGCAACAGCAACAGGAGAAAATCAAGCCTAAGGTCAGGAGCACCGTCGCG
CAACACCACGAGGCGCTTGTGGGGCATGGCTTCACTCATGCGCATATTGTCGCGCTTTCACAGCACCCTG
CGGCGCTTGGGACGGTGGCTGTCAAATACCAAGATATGATTGCGGCCCTGCCCGAAGCCACGCACGAGGC
AATTGTAGGGGTCGGTAAACAGTGGTCGGGAGCGCGAGCACTTGAGGCGCTGCTGACTGTGGCGGGTGAG
CTTAGGGGGCCTCCGCTCCAGCTCGACACCGGGCAGCTGCTGAAGATCGCGAAGAGAGGGGGAGTAACAG
CGGTAGAGGCAGTGCACGCCTGGCGCAATGCGCTCACCGGGGCCCCCTTGAACCTGACCCCAGACCAGGT
AGTCGCAATCGCGTCACATGACGGGGGAAAGCAAGCCCTGGAAACCGTGCAAAGGTTGTTGCCGGTCCTT
TGTCAAGACCACGGCCTTACACCGGAGCAAGTCGTGGCCATTGCAAGCAACATCGGTGGCAAACAGGCTC
TTGAGACGGTTCAGAGACTTCTCCCAGTTCTCTGTCAAGCCCACGGGCTGACTCCCGATCAAGTTGTAGC
GATTGCGTCGCATGACGGAGGGAAACAAGCATTGGAGACTGTCCAACGGCTCCTTCCCGTGTTGTGTCAA
GCCCACGGTTTGACGCCTGCACAAGTGGTCGCCATCGCCAACAACAACGGCGGTAAGCAGGCGCTGGAAA
CAGTACAGCGCCTGCTGCCTGTACTGTGCCAGGATCATGGACTGACCCCAGACCAGGTAGTCGCAATCGC
GAACAATAATGGGGGAAAGCAAGCCCTGGAAACCGTGCAAAGGTTGTTGCCGGTCCTTTGTCAAGACCAC
GGCCTTACACCGGAGCAAGTCGTGGCCATTGCATCCCACGACGGTGGCAAACAGGCTCTTGAGACGGTTC
AGAGACTTCTCCCAGTTCTCTGTCAAGCCCACGGGCTGACTCCCGATCAAGTTGTAGCGATTGCGAATAA
CAATGGAGGGAAACAAGCATTGGAGACTGTCCAACGGCTCCTTCCCGTGTTGTGTCAAGCCCACGGTTTG
ACGCCTGCACAAGTGGTCGCCATCGCCTCCAATATTGGCGGTAAGCAGGCGCTGGAAACAGTACAGCGCC
TGCTGCCTGTACTGTGCCAGGATCATGGACTGACCCCAGACCAGGTAGTCGCAATCGCGTCGAACATTGG
GGGAAAGCAAGCCCTGGAAACCGTGCAAAGGTTGTTGCCGGTCCTTTGTCAAGACCACGGCCTTACACCG
GAGCAAGTCGTGGCCATTGCATCCCACGACGGTGGCAAACAGGCTCTTGAGACGGTTCAGAGACTTCTCC
CAGTTCTCTGTCAAGCCCACGGGCTGACTCCCGATCAAGTTGTAGCGATTGCGTCGAACATTGGAGGGAA
ACAAGCATTGGAGACTGTCCAACGGCTCCTTCCCGTGTTGTGTCAAGCCCACGGTTTGACGCCTGCACAA
GTGGTCGCCATCGCCTCCAATATTGGCGGTAAGCAGGCGCTGGAAACAGTACAGCGCCTGCTGCCTGTAC
TGTGCCAGGATCATGGACTGACCCCAGACCAGGTAGTCGCAATCGCGTCACATGACGGGGGAAAGCAAGC
CCTGGAAACCGTGCAAAGGTTGTTGCCGGTCCTTTGTCAAGACCACGGCCTTACACCGGAGCAAGTCGTG
GCCATTGCAAGCAACATCGGTGGCAAACAGGCTCTTGAGACGGTTCAGAGACTTCTCCCAGTTCTCTGTC
AAGCCCACGGGCTGACTCCCGATCAAGTTGTAGCGATTGCGTCGCATGACGGAGGGAAACAAGCATTGGA
GACTGTCCAACGGCTCCTTCCCGTGTTGTGTCAAGCCCACGGTTTGACGCCTGCACAAGTGGTCGCCATC
GCCTCGAATGGCGGCGGTAAGCAGGCGCTGGAAACAGTACAGCGCCTGCTGCCTGTACTGTGCCAGGATC
ATGGACTGACACCCGAACAGGTGGTCGCCATTGCTTCTAACATCGGAGGACGGCCAGCCTTGGAGTCCAT
CGTAGCCCAATTGTCCAGGCCCGATCCCGCGTTGGCTGCGTTAACGAATGACCATCTGGTGGCGTTGGCA
TGTCTTGGTGGACGACCCGCGCTCGATGCAGTCAAAAAGGGTCTGCCTCATGCTCCCGCATTGATCAAAA
GAACCAACCGGCGGATTCCCGAGAGAACTTCCCATCGAGTCGCGGGATCC
