>Addgene plasmid #41202 | TAL3028 | addgene partial sequence | sequence record 56631 | JDS-TALEN-F 5'-TAGGGGTCGGTAAACAGTGG-3'
ACTGTGGCGGGTGAGCTTAGGGGGCCTCCGCTCCAGCTCGACACCGGGCAGCTGCTGAAGATCGCGAAGA
GAGGGGGAGTAACAGCGGTAGAGGCAGTGCACGCCTGGCGCAATGCGCTCACCGGGGCCCCCTTGAACCT
GACCCCAGACCAGGTAGTCGCAATCGCGTCACATGACGGGGGAAAGCAAGCCCTGGAAACCGTGCAAAGG
TTGTTGCCGGTCCTTTGTCAAGACCACGGCCTTACACCGGAGCAAGTCGTGGCCATTGCAAGCAACATCG
GTGGCAAACAGGCTCTTGAGACGGTTCAGAGACTTCTCCCAGTTCTCTGTCAAGCCCACGGGCTGACTCC
CGATCAAGTTGTAGCGATTGCGTCGCATGACGGAGGGAAACAAGCATTGGAGACTGTCCAACGGCTCCTT
CCCGTGTTGTGTCAAGCCCACGGTTTGACGCCTGCACAAGTGGTCGCCATCGCCAACAACAACGGCGGTA
AGCAGGCGCTGGAAACAGTACAGCGCCTGCTGCCTGTACTGTGCCAGGATCATGGACTGACCCCAGACCA
GGTAGTCGCAATCGCGAACAATAATGGGGGAAAGCAAGCCCTGGAAACCGTGCAAAGGTTGTTGCCGGTC
CTTTGTCAAGACCACGGCCTTACACCGGAGCAAGTCGTGGCCATTGCATCCCACGACGGTGGCAAACAGG
CTCTTGAGACGGTTCAGAGACTTCTCCCAGTTCTCTGTCAAGCCCACGGGCTGACTCCCGATCAAGTTGT
AGCGATTGCGAATAACAATGGAGGGAAACAAGCATTGGAGACTGTCCAACGGCTCCTTCCCGTGTTGTGT
CAAGCCCAC
