[The description below was written by a language model from this plasmid's Addgene catalogue record.]
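Description:
TAL3028 is a TALEN expression plasmid built on the JDS70 backbone, a roughly 6.4 kb vector catalogued as a mammalian expression and T7 vector. It is maintained in E. coli as a high-copy plasmid under ampicillin selection. The record does not include a feature table, so the origin of replication and other backbone elements are not itemised, although the listed sequencing primers imply that the coding region sits between a CMV promoter and a BGH polyadenylation region.

The insert is an approximately 1.6 kb engineered TAL effector repeat array, named ZebrafishCommunity-avpr1b-Left, designed to recognise the left half-site of a target in the zebrafish (D. rerio) avpr1b gene. The array was cloned by restriction enzyme methods into the backbone, destroying the cloning sites, so that it lies in frame with backbone-encoded sequences: an N-terminal 3X Flag tag and a C-terminal wild-type FokI nuclease domain. The result is one monomer of a TALEN pair. Because FokI cleaves as a dimer, this "left" construct would normally be used with a matching "right" TALEN that binds the opposite half-site, bringing two nuclease domains together to make a double-strand break. Imprecise repair of this break can disrupt the gene.

The CMV promoter drives expression in mammalian cells, while the T7 designation indicates that the construct can also serve as a template for in vitro transcription. That fits the associated work on targeted gene disruption in somatic zebrafish cells, where nuclease-encoding RNA is typically delivered to embryos, though the record does not describe the delivery route. The Flag tag allows detection of the expressed protein. The depositor recommends verifying the plasmid by diagnostic digest before use.
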