Addgene plasmid #41202: TAL3028
Depositing lab: Keith Joung. Depositing organization: Massachusetts General Hospital. Publication: Targeted gene disruption in somatic zebrafish cells using engineered TALENs. Sander JD, Cade L, Khayter C, Reyon D, Peterson RT, Joung JK, Yeh JR. Nat Biotechnol. 2011 Aug 5;29(8):697-8. doi: 10.1038/nbt.1934. PubMed 21822241.
Backbone
  Vector backbone: JDS70
  Backbone manufacturer: Addgene plasmid #32285
  Backbone size w/o insert (bp): 6447
  Vector type: Mammalian Expression ; T7
Growth in bacteria
  Bacterial resistance: Ampicillin, 100 μg/mL
  Growth temperature: 37°C
  Growth strain: XL1 Blue
  Copy number: High Copy
Gene/Insert
  Gene/Insert name: ZebrafishCommunity-avpr1b-Left (alt name: avpr1b)
  Species: D. rerio (zebrafish)
  Insert size (bp): 1640
  Promoter: CMV
  Tag / fusion protein: 3X Flag (N terminal on backbone); WT FOKI (C terminal on backbone)
  Cloning method: Restriction Enzyme; 5′ cloning site N/A (destroyed during cloning); 3′ cloning site N/A (destroyed during cloning)
  Sequencing primers: 5′ CMV-F; 3′ BGH-rev
Terms and licenses: Academic/Nonprofit Terms; Industry Terms: Not Available to Industry
Depositor comments: Target binding site: TCACGGCGAACAACACTA It is strongly recommended that users perform a diagnostic digest to verify this plasmid prior to use. For example, a double digest of the plasmid with BamHI and KpnI should result in two bands at 2.3kb and 5.8kb.
How to cite: TAL3028 was a gift from Keith Joung (Addgene plasmid # 41202 ; http://n2t.net/addgene:41202 ; RRID:Addgene_41202)
